>Addgene plasmid #56131 | FusionRed-PMP-N-10 | depositor partial sequence | sequence record 87038 | insert sequence
GGTCAGAATCCGGCTAGCGCTACCGGACTCAGATCTGCCACCATGGCGCCGGCCGCGTCCAGGCTGCGGG
CCGAAGCCGGGCTCGGGGCGCTGCCGCGGCGGGCGCTCGCCCAGTACTTGCTCTTCCTGCGGCTCTACCC
GGTGCTCACCAAGGCGGCCACCAGTGGCATTTTGTCAGCACTTGGGAACTTCCTGGCCCAGATGATTGAG
AAGAAGCGGAAAAAAGAAAACTCTAGAAGTCTGGATGTCGGTGGGCCTCTGAGATATGCCGTTTACGGGT
TCTTCTTCACAGGGCCGCTGAGTCACTTCTTCTACTTCTTCATGGAACATTGGATCCCTCCTGAGGTCCC
CCTGGCAGGGCTCAGGAGGCTTCTCCTGGACCGCCTCGTCTTTGCACCGGCCTTCCTCATGTTGTTCTTC
CTCATCATGAACTTTCTGGAGGGGAAAGACGCCTCAGCCTTCGCCGCCAAGATGAGGGGGGGCTTCTGGC
CGGCGCTGAGGATGAACTGGCGGGTGTGGACGCCACTACAGTTCATCAACATCAACTACGTCCCTCTGAA
GTTCCGGGTGCTCTTCGCCAACCTGGCAGCTCTGTTCTGGTATGCCTACCTGGCCTCCTTGGGGAAGAGC
GGCTCCGGTAGCGGACCGGTCGCCACCATGGTGAGCGAGCTGATTAAGGAGAACATGCCCATGAAGCTGT
ACATGGAGGGCACCGTGAACAACCACCACTTCAAGTGCACATCCGAGGGCGAAGGCAAGCCCTACGAGGG
CACCCAGACCATGAGAATCAAGGTCGTCGAGGGCGGCCCTCTCCCCTTCGCCTTCGACATCCTGGCTACC
AGCTTCATGTACGGCAGCAGAACCTTCATCAAGCACCCTCCGGGCATCCCCGACTTCTTTAAGCAGTCCT
TCCCTGAGGGCTTCACATGGGAGAGAGTCACCACATACGAAGACGGGGGCGTGCTGACCGCTACCCAGGA
CACCAGCCTCCAGGACGGCTGCCTCATCTACAACGTCAAGGTTAGAGGGGTGAACTTCCCAGCCAACGGC
CCTGTGATGCAGAAGAAAACACTCGGCTGGGAGGCCTCCACCGAGACGATGTACCCCGCTGACGGCGGCC
TGGAAGGCGCATGTGACATGGCCCTGAAGCTCGTGGGCGGGGGCCACCTGATCTGCAACCTTGAGACCAC
ATACAGATCCAAGAAACCCGCTACGAACCTCAAGATGCCCGGCGTCTACAACGTGGACCACAGACTGGAA
AGAATCAAGGAGGCCGACGATGAGACCTACGTCGAGCAGCACGAGGTGGCTGTGGCCAGATACTCTACTG
GTGGCGCTGGTGATGGAGGTAAATGAGCGGCCGCGACTCTAGATCATAATCAGCCATACCACATT
