>Addgene plasmid #56131 | FusionRed-PMP-N-10 | addgene partial sequence | sequence record 114370 | mKate2-TurboRFP-R 5'-TGAAGTGGTGGTTGTTCACG-3'
CTTATCAGCTCGCTCACCATGGTGGCGACCGGTCCGCTACCGGAGCCGCTCTTCCCCAAGGAGGCCAGGT
AGGCATACCAGAACAGAGCTGCCAGGTTGGCGAAGAGCACCCGGAACTTCAGAGGGACGTAGTTGATGTT
GATGAACTGTAGTGGCGTCCACACCCGCCAGTTCATCCTCAGCGCCGGCCAGAAGCCCCCCCTCATCTTG
GCGGCGAAGGCTGAGGCGTCTTTCCCCTCCAGAAAGTTCATGATGAGGAAGAACAACATGAGGAAGGCCG
GTGCAAAGACGAGGCGGTCCAGGAGAAGCCTCCTGAGCCCTGCCAGGGGGACCTCAGGAGGGATCCAATG
TTCCATGAAGAAGTAGAAGAAGTGACTCAGCGGCCCTGTGAAGAAGAACCCGTAAACGGCATATCTCAGA
GGCCCACCGACATCCAGACTTCTAGAGTTTTCTTTTTTCCGCTTCTTCTCAATCATCTGGGCCAGGAAGT
TCCCAAGTGCTGACAAAATGCCACTGGTGGCCGCCTTGGTGAGCACCGGGTAGAGCCGCAGGAAGAGCAA
GTACTGGGCGAGCGCCCGCCGCGGCAGCGCCCCGAGCCCGGCTTCGGCCCGCAGCCTGGACGCGGCCGGC
GCCATGGTGGCAGATCTGAGTCCGGTAGCGCTAGCGGATCTGACGGTTCACTAAACCAGCTCTGCTTATA
TAGACCTCCCACCGTACACGCCTACCGCCCATTTGCGTCAATGGGGCGGAGTTGTTACGACATTTTGGAA
AGTCCCGTTG
