[The description below was written by a language model from this plasmid's Addgene catalogue record.]
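Description:
FusionRed-PMP-N-10 is a mammalian expression plasmid built on the FusionRed-N1 backbone (about 4.75 kb without the insert), an N1-style fluorescent-protein fusion vector. It is maintained in E. coli as a high-copy plasmid under kanamycin selection. It also carries a neomycin resistance marker, so transfected mammalian cells can be selected with G418. The record contains catalogue fields only, with no annotated feature table. The origin of replication, the polyadenylation signal (an SV40 polyA is implied only by the name of the 3′ sequencing primer) and the linker between the fusion partners are therefore not explicitly documented. The "10" in the name probably refers to linker length, but the record does not say so.

The payload is a human peroxisomal membrane protein, PMP (Entrez gene PXMP2, also known as PMP22), expressed from the CMV promoter for strong constitutive transcription in mammalian cells. The coding sequence lies upstream of FusionRed, which is therefore fused to the C terminus of PMP. The depositor notes that FusionRed is equivalent to mKate2.7C. It is a monomeric red fluorescent protein described as having low cytotoxicity, with excitation at 580 nm and emission at 608 nm. Because PMP is targeted to the peroxisomal membrane, the fusion carries the red fluorophore to peroxisomes.

The construct serves as an organelle localization marker for fluorescence microscopy, labelling peroxisomes in red in transiently transfected or G418-selected cells. It can also be used to assess how FusionRed performs as a fusion tag. The cloning method is listed as unknown.
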