Addgene plasmid #56131: FusionRed-PMP-N-10
Purpose: Localization: Peroxisomes, Excitation: 580, Emission: 608
Depositing lab: Michael Davidson. Depositing organization: Florida State University, Tallahassee. Publication: A monomeric red fluorescent protein with low cytotoxicity. Shemiakina II, Ermakova GV, Cranfill PJ, Baird MA, Evans RA, Souslova EA, Staroverov DB, Gorokhovatsky AY, Putintseva EV, Gorodnicheva TV, Chepurnykh TV, Strukova L, Lukyanov S, Zaraisky AG, Davidson MW, Chudakov DM, Shcherbo D. Nat Commun. 2012;3:1204. doi: 10.1038/ncomms2208. PubMed 23149748.
Backbone
  Vector backbone: FusionRed-N1
  Backbone size w/o insert (bp): 4750
  Vector type: Mammalian Expression
  Selectable markers: Neomycin (select with G418)
Growth in bacteria
  Bacterial resistance: Kanamycin, 50 μg/mL
  Growth temperature: 37°C
  Growth strain: DH5alpha
  Copy number: High Copy
Gene/Insert
  Gene/Insert name: PMP (alt name: NM_018663.1)
  Species: H. sapiens (human)
  Entrez Gene: PXMP2 (a.k.a. PMP22)
  Promoter: CMV
  Tag / fusion protein: FusionRed (C terminal on backbone)
  Cloning method: Unknown
  Sequencing primers: 5′ CMV-F; 3′ SV40pA-R
Terms and licenses: Academic/Nonprofit Terms; Industry Terms
Depositor comments: mKate2.7C = FusionRed. Excitation = 580; Emission = 608
How to cite: FusionRed-PMP-N-10 was a gift from Michael Davidson (Addgene plasmid # 56131 ; http://n2t.net/addgene:56131 ; RRID:Addgene_56131)
